Addgene plasmid #229853: pAAV-hSyn-FLEX(cre)-OCaMP-WPRE
Purpose: pAAV vector for Cre-dependent OCaMP (orange calcium indicator) expression under the control of hSyn promoter
Depositing lab: Alexander Lohman. Depositing organization: University of Calgary. Publication: A sensitive orange fluorescent calcium ion indicator for imaging neural activity. Aggarwal A, Baker HA, Durst CD, Chen IW, de Chambrier P, Stine C, Gonzales JM, Marvin JS, Vandal M, Lundberg T, Brown-Panton CA, Sakoi K, Patel R, Wang CY, Visser F, Fouad Y, Sunil S, Wiens M, Terai T, Takahashi-Yamashiro K, Thompson RJ, Brown TA, Nasu Y, Nguyen MD, Gordon GRJ, McFarlane S, Podgorski K, Holtmaat A, Campbell RE, Lohman AW. Nat Commun. 2026 Jun 22. doi: 10.1038/s41467-026-74553-4. PubMed 42331843.
Backbone
  Vector backbone: pAAV hSyn FLEX(cre-dependent)
  Total vector size (bp): 5897
  Vector type: Mammalian Expression, AAV
Growth in bacteria
  Bacterial resistance: Ampicillin, 100 μg/mL
  Growth temperature: 30°C
  Growth strain: NEB Stable
  Copy number: High Copy
Gene/Insert
  Gene/Insert name: OCaMP (alt names: Orange calcium indicator; OGECI)
  Species: M. musculus (mouse), R. norvegicus (rat), Synthetic
  Insert size (bp): 1342
  Tag / fusion protein: 6xHis (N terminal on backbone)
Terms and licenses: Academic/Nonprofit Terms; Industry Terms
Depositor comments: Please visit https://doi.org/10.1101/2025.07.28.667269 for bioRxiv preprint.
How to cite: pAAV-hSyn-FLEX(cre)-OCaMP-WPRE was a gift from Alexander Lohman (Addgene plasmid # 229853 ; http://n2t.net/addgene:229853 ; RRID:Addgene_229853)
