[The description below was written by a language model from this plasmid's Addgene catalogue record and pLannotate feature annotations shown in this document.]
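Description:
pAAV-hSyn-FLEX(cre)-OCaMP-WPRE is a 5,897 bp adeno-associated virus transfer plasmid for Cre-dependent, neuron-restricted expression of OCaMP, an orange fluorescent genetically encoded calcium indicator. The expression cassette lies between two AAV2 inverted terminal repeats, which allow the intervening DNA to be packaged into recombinant AAV particles when helper functions are supplied. The bacterial backbone carries a high-copy ColE1/pUC-type origin, an f1 phage origin and the β-lactamase gene for ampicillin selection. The record lists a recombination-deficient strain as the host, consistent with the need to keep the ITRs intact.

Transcription is driven by the human synapsin I promoter, which confers neuron-specific expression. Downstream, the roughly 1.3 kb OCaMP coding sequence sits in inverted (antisense) orientation, flanked on each side by a lox2272 and a loxP site, with the two pairs in opposing orientation. In this FLEX arrangement no functional protein is made until Cre recombinase flips the cassette into the sense orientation and then excises one site of each pair, locking it in place. The annotation shows the typical single-fluorophore sensor architecture: a calmodulin-binding peptide from smooth muscle myosin light chain kinase, a fluorescent protein domain (matched by the software to a HyPerRed fragment, presumably reflecting sequence similarity) and calmodulin. These are preceded by an N-terminal leader containing a 6xHis tag, T7 gene 10 leader and Xpress epitope. A WPRE and a bovine growth hormone polyadenylation signal follow the cassette to enhance transcript stability and processing. Residual Gateway attB sites around the promoter and the floxed cassette suggest modular assembly. The construct is intended for imaging calcium-linked neural activity in genetically defined, Cre-expressing neurons.
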