Features (pLannotate 1.2.2; 25 found; start..end, strand, type, name):
    137..157     +  protein_bind   attB4: mutant version of attB; core recombination site for the Gateway® BP reaction BP Clonase™
    179..626     +  promoter       hSyn promoter: human synapsin I promoter; confers neuron-specific expression (Kügler et al., 2003)
    627..647     +  protein_bind   attB1: mutant version of attB; core recombination site for the Gateway® BP reaction BP Clonase™
    651..684     +  protein_bind   lox2272: Cre-mediated recombination occurs in the 8-bp core sequence (GGATACTT). lox2272 sites are compatible with each other, but incompatible with loxP or loxN sites (Lee and Saito, 1988). Cre recombinase
    717..750     +  protein_bind   loxP: Cre-mediated recombination occurs in the 8-bp core sequence (GCATACAT). Cre recombinase
    765..1207    -  CDS            calmodulin (fragment): calcium-binding protein
   1213..1939    -  CDS            HyPerRed (fragment): red fluorescent genetically encoded indicator for H2O2 ()
   1945..2001    -  CDS            calmodulin-binding peptide: calmodulin-binding peptide from avian smooth muscle myosin light chain kinase
   2017..2040    -  CDS            Xpress™ tag: Xpress™ epitope tag, including an enterokinase recognition and cleavage site
   2044..2076    -  CDS            T7 tag (gene 10 leader): leader peptide from bacteriophage T7 gene 10 promotes efficient translation in E. coli
   2077..2097    -  CDS            capTEV™ (fragment): composite tag for in vivo biotinylation, TEV protease cleavage, and 6xHis tagging
   2176..2209    -  protein_bind   lox2272: Cre-mediated recombination occurs in the 8-bp core sequence (GGATACTT). lox2272 sites are compatible with each other, but incompatible with loxP or loxN sites (Lee and Saito, 1988). Cre recombinase
   2242..2275    -  protein_bind   loxP: Cre-mediated recombination occurs in the 8-bp core sequence (GCATACAT). Cre recombinase
   2279..2299    -  protein_bind   attB2: mutant version of attB; core recombination site for the Gateway® BP reaction BP Clonase™
   2310..2898    +  misc_feature   WPRE: woodchuck hepatitis virus posttranscriptional regulatory element
   2934..3045    +  polyA_signal   bGH poly(A) signal: bovine growth hormone polyadenylation signal
   3149..3289    +  repeat_region  AAV2 ITR: inverted terminal repeat of adeno-associated virus serotype 2 inverted
   3294..3345    -  misc_feature   bom (fragment): basis of mobility region from pBR322
   3364..3819    +  rep_origin     f1 ori (sequence partly withheld): f1 bacteriophage origin of replication; arrow indicates direction of (+) strand synthesis
   3820..3869    -  misc_feature   bom (fragment): basis of mobility region from pBR322
   3971..4006    -  CDS            rop (fragment): Rop protein, which maintains plasmids at low copy number; rop
   4101..4205    +  promoter       AmpR promoter: bla
   4206..5066    +  CDS            AmpR: β-lactamase; bla; confers resistance to ampicillin, carbenicillin, and related antibiotics
   5237..5825    +  rep_origin     ori: high-copy-number ColE1/pMB1/pBR322/pUC origin of replication
   5887..130     -  repeat_region  AAV2 ITR (across the origin): inverted terminal repeat of adeno-associated virus serotype 2 inverted
>Addgene plasmid #229853 | pAAV-hSyn-FLEX(cre)-OCaMP-WPRE | addgene full sequence | sequence record 484526 | Addgene NGS Result
CTGCGCGCTCGCTCGCTCACTGAGGCCGCCCGGGCAAAGCCCGGGCGTCGGGCGACCTTTGGTCGCCCGG
CCTCAGTGAGCGAGCGAGCGCGCAGAGAGGGAGTGGCCAACTCCATCACTAGGGGTTCCTTCTAGACAAC
TTTGTATAGAAAAGTTGCTGCAGAGGGCCCTGCGTATGAGTGCAAGTGGGTTTTAGGACCAGGATGAGGC
GGGGTGGGGGTGCCTACCTGACGACCGACCCCGACCCACTGGACAAGCACCCAACCCCCATTCCCCAAAT
TGCGCATCCCCTATCAGAGAGGGGGAGGGGAAACAGGATGCGGCGAGGCGCGTGCGCACTGCCAGCTTCA
GCACCGCGGACAGTGCCTTCGCCCCCGCCTGGCGGCGCGCGCCACCGCCGCCTCAGCACTGAAGGCGCGC
TGACGTCACTCGCCGGTCCCCCGCAAACTCCCCTTCCCGGCCACCTTGGTCGCGTCCGCGCCGCCGCCGG
CCCAGCCGGACCGCACCACGCGAGGCGCGAGATAGGGGGGCACGGGCGCGACCATCTGCGCTGCGGCGCC
GGCGACTCAGCGCTGCCTCAGTCTGCGGTGGGCAGCGGAGGAGTCGTGTCGTGCCTGAGAGCGCAGCAAG
TTTGTACAAAAAAGCAGGCTATAACTTCGTATAGGATACTTTATACGAAGTTATCCTCGAGTACCGGTCA
CGCGTACGCAAGCTTGATAACTTCGTATAGCATACATTATACGAAGTTATCCTAGGGCCACCTTACTTCG
CTGTCATCATTTGTACAAACTCTTCGTAGTTTACCTGACCATCCCCATCGATGTCTGCTACCCTGATCAT
TTCATCAACCTCCTCATCTGTTAACTTCTCTCCAAGGTCTGTCATCACGTGGCGAAGCTCTGCTGCGCCG
ATGTAGCCATTGCCGTCCTTATCAAACACGCGGAACGCTTCTCTAATTTCTTCTTCACTGTCTGTGTCAT
TCATCTTTCTTGCCATCATCGTCAGGAACTCAGGGAAGTCGAATGTGCCGTCACCGTCGGCATCTACTTC
ATTGATCATGTCCTGCAGCTCTGCTTCTGTGGGGTTCTGCCCCAGAGACCGGAACACCGTCCCCAGCTCC
TTGGTTGTTATCGTCCCATCCCCGTCCTTGTCAAATAGGGAGAAAGCCTCTTTAAATTCTGCGATCTGCT
CTTCAGTCAGTTGGTCACGCGTAGCCTCCCAGCCCATGGTCTTCTTCTGCATTACGGGGCCGTCGGGGGG
GAAGTTGGTGCCGCGCAGCTTCACCTTGTAGATGAATACGCCGTCCTGCAGGGAGGAGTCCTGGTTAACG
TGAATAATGCCGCCGTCCTCGAAGTTCATCACGCGCTCCCACCTGAAGCCCTCGGGGAAGGACAGCTTAA
AGTAGTCGGGGATGTCGGCTGGGTGCTTAATGTAGGCCTTGGAGCCGTATGTGAACTGAGGGGACAGGAT
GTCCCAGGCGAAGGGCAGGGGGCCACCCTTGGTCACCTTCAGCTTAGCGGTCTGAAAGGCCTCGTAGGGG
CGGCCCTCGCCCTCGCCCTCGATCTCGAACTCGTGGCCGTTCACGGAGCCCTCCATGTGCACCTTGAAGC
GCATGAACTCCTTGATGATGGCCATGTTATCCTCCTCGCCCTTGCTCACCAGACTCCCTCCTGTACCTCC
CTTGTACAGCTCGTCCCTGCCGCCGGTGGGGTGGCGGCCCTCGGCGCGTTCGCACTGTTCCACGATGGTG
TAGTCCTCGTTGTGGGACACGATGTCCAACTTTATGTCGACGATGTAGGCGCCGGGCAGCTGCACGGGCT
TCTTGGCCTTGTAGGTGGTCTTGACCTCGGCGGCGTAGTGGCCGCCGTCCTTCAGCCTCAGCCCCTTCTT
GATCTCGCTCTTCAGGACGCCGTCCTCGGGGTACATCCGCTCGGAAACCACGGGTGAGCTCAGCCGACCT
ATAGCTCTGACTGCGTGACCTGCCTTGTTCCACTTACGACGGGATCCCCATCGATCCTTATCGTCATCGT
CGTACAGATCCCGACCCATTTGCTGTCCACCAGTCATGCTAGCCATACCATGATGATGATGATGATGAGA
ACCTCCTCCAGTCTTGTTAATATCAAGTCCAGCCAACTTAAGAGCAAGCTCGTTCTGCAGCATGGTGGCT
CTAGAATAACTTCGTATAAAGTATCCTATACGAAGTTATAGGTACCTGAGCTCAACATCGATAGCACTAG
TATAACTTCGTATAATGTATGCTATACGAAGTTATACCCAGCTTTCTTGTACAAAGTGGGAATTCCGATA
ATCAACCTCTGGATTACAAAATTTGTGAAAGATTGACTGGTATTCTTAACTATGTTGCTCCTTTTACGCT
ATGTGGATACGCTGCTTTAATGCCTTTGTATCATGCTATTGCTTCCCGTATGGCTTTCATTTTCTCCTCC
TTGTATAAATCCTGGTTGCTGTCTCTTTATGAGGAGTTGTGGCCCGTTGTCAGGCAACGTGGCGTGGTGT
GCACTGTGTTTGCTGACGCAACCCCCACTGGTTGGGGCATTGCCACCACCTGTCAGCTCCTTTCCGGGAC
TTTCGCTTTCCCCCTCCCTATTGCCACGGCGGAACTCATCGCCGCCTGCCTTGCCCGCTGCTGGACAGGG
GCTCGGCTGTTGGGCACTGACAATTCCGTGGTGTTGTCGGGGAAGCTGACGTCCTTTCCATGGCTGCTCG
CCTGTGTTGCCACCTGGATTCTGCGCGGGACGTCCTTCTGCTACGTCCCTTCGGCCCTCAATCCAGCGGA
CCTTCCTTCCCGCGGCCTGCTGCCGGCTCTGCGGCCTCTTCCGCGTCTTCGCCTTCGCCCTCAGACGAGT
CGGATCTCCCTTTGGGCCGCCTCCCCGCATCGGGAATTCCTAGAGCTCGCTGATCAGCCTCGACTGTGCC
TTCTAGTTGCCAGCCATCTGTTGTTTGCCCCTCCCCCGTGCCTTCCTTGACCCTGGAAGGTGCCACTCCC
ACTGTCCTTTCCTAATAAAATGAGGAAATTGCATCGCATTGTCTGAGTAGGTGTCATTCTATTCTGGGGG
GTGGGGTGGGGCAGGACAGCAAGGGGGAGGATTGGGAAGAGAATAGCAGGCATGCTGGGGAGGGCCGCAG
GAACCCCTAGTGATGGAGTTGGCCACTCCCTCTCTGCGCGCTCGCTCGCTCACTGAGGCCGGGCGACCAA
AGGTCGCCCGACGCCCGGGCTTTGCCCGGGCGGCCTCAGTGAGCGAGCGAGCGCGCAGCTGCCTGCAGGG
GCGCCTGATGCGGTATTTTCTCCTTACGCATCTGTGCGGTATTTCACACCGCATA
[95 nt withheld, positions 3346-3440]
T
[46 nt withheld, positions 3442-3487]
C
[141 nt withheld, positions 3489-3629]
CCTTTGACGTTGGAGTCCACGTTCTTT
[37 nt withheld, positions 3657-3693]
ACTCTATCTCGGGCTATTCTTTTGATTTATAAGGGATTTTGCCGATTTCGGTCTATTGGTTAAAAAATGA
GCTGATTTAACAAAAATTTAACGCGAATTTTAACAAAATATTAACGTTTACAATTTTATGGTGCACTCTC
AGTACAATCTGCTCTGATGCCGCATAGTTAAGCCAGCCCCGACACCCGCCAACACCCGCTGACGCGCCCT
GACGGGCTTGTCTGCTCCCGGCATCCGCTTACAGACAAGCTGTGACCGTCTCCGGGAGCTGCATGTGTCA
GAGGTTTTCACCGTCATCACCGAAACGCGCGAGACGAAAGGGCCTCGTGATACGCCTATTTTTATAGGTT
AATGTCATGATAATAATGGTTTCTTAGACGTCAGGTGGCACTTTTCGGGGAAATGTGCGCGGAACCCCTA
TTTGTTTATTTTTCTAAATACATTCAAATATGTATCCGCTCATGAGACAATAACCCTGATAAATGCTTCA
ATAATATTGAAAAAGGAAGAGTATGAGTATTCAACATTTCCGTGTCGCCCTTATTCCCTTTTTTGCGGCA
TTTTGCCTTCCTGTTTTTGCTCACCCAGAAACGCTGGTGAAAGTAAAAGATGCTGAAGATCAGTTGGGTG
CACGAGTGGGTTACATCGAACTGGATCTCAACAGCGGTAAGATCCTTGAGAGTTTTCGCCCCGAAGAACG
TTTTCCAATGATGAGCACTTTTAAAGTTCTGCTATGTGGCGCGGTATTATCCCGTATTGACGCCGGGCAA
GAGCAACTCGGTCGCCGCATACACTATTCTCAGAATGACTTGGTTGAGTACTCACCAGTCACAGAAAAGC
ATCTTACGGATGGCATGACAGTAAGAGAATTATGCAGTGCTGCCATAACCATGAGTGATAACACTGCGGC
CAACTTACTTCTGACAACGATCGGAGGACCGAAGGAGCTAACCGCTTTTTTGCACAACATGGGGGATCAT
GTAACTCGCCTTGATCGTTGGGAACCGGAGCTGAATGAAGCCATACCAAACGACGAGCGTGACACCACGA
TGCCTGTAGCAATGGCAACAACGTTGCGCAAACTATTAACTGGCGAACTACTTACTCTAGCTTCCCGGCA
ACAATTAATAGACTGGATGGAGGCGGATAAAGTTGCAGGACCACTTCTGCGCTCGGCCCTTCCGGCTGGC
TGGTTTATTGCTGATAAATCTGGAGCCGGTGAGCGTGGAAGCCGCGGTATCATTGCAGCACTGGGGCCAG
ATGGTAAGCCCTCCCGTATCGTAGTTATCTACACGACGGGGAGTCAGGCAACTATGGATGAACGAAATAG
ACAGATCGCTGAGATAGGTGCCTCACTGATTAAGCATTGGTAACTGTCAGACCAAGTTTACTCATATATA
CTTTAGATTGATTTAAAACTTCATTTTTAATTTAAAAGGATCTAGGTGAAGATCCTTTTTGATAATCTCA
TGACCAAAATCCCTTAACGTGAGTTTTCGTTCCACTGAGCGTCAGACCCCGTAGAAAAGATCAAAGGATC
TTCTTGAGATCCTTTTTTTCTGCGCGTAATCTGCTGCTTGCAAACAAAAAAACCACCGCTACCAGCGGTG
GTTTGTTTGCCGGATCAAGAGCTACCAACTCTTTTTCCGAAGGTAACTGGCTTCAGCAGAGCGCAGATAC
CAAATACTGTTCTTCTAGTGTAGCCGTAGTTAGGCCACCACTTCAAGAACTCTGTAGCACCGCCTACATA
CCTCGCTCTGCTAATCCTGTTACCAGTGGCTGCTGCCAGTGGCGATAAGTCGTGTCTTACCGGGTTGGAC
TCAAGACGATAGTTACCGGATAAGGCGCAGCGGTCGGGCTGAACGGGGGGTTCGTGCACACAGCCCAGCT
TGGAGCGAACGACCTACACCGAACTGAGATACCTACAGCGTGAGCTATGAGAAAGCGCCACGCTTCCCGA
AGGGAGAAAGGCGGACAGGTATCCGGTAAGCGGCAGGGTCGGAACAGGAGAGCGCACGAGGGAGCTTCCA
GGGGGAAACGCCTGGTATCTTTATAGTCCTGTCGGGTTTCGCCACCTCTGACTTGAGCGTCGATTTTTGT
GATGCTCGTCAGGGGGGCGGAGCCTATGGAAAAACGCCAGCAACGCGGCCTTTTTACGGTTCCTGGCCTT
TTGCTGGCCTTTTGCTCACATGTCCTGCAGGCAG
